>Addgene plasmid #183207 | pSLQ11350 | addgene full sequence | sequence record 360581 | Addgene NGS Result
TTAACCCTAGAAAGATAGTCTGCGTAAAATTGACGCATGCATTCTTGAAATATTGCTCTCTCTTTCTAAA
TAGCGCGAATCCGTCGCTGTGCATTTAGGACATCTCAGTCGCCGCTTGGAGCTCCCGTGAGGCGTGCTTG
TCAATGCGGTAAGTGTCACTGATTTTGAACTATAACGACCGCGTGAGTCAAAATGACGCATGATTATCTT
TTACGTGACTTTTAAGATTTAACTCATACGATAATTATATTGTTATTTCATGTTCTACTTACGTGATAAC
TTATTATATATATATTTTCTTGTTATAGATATCAACTAGAATGCTAGCGCTGATATCTCCACCCCACAGT
GGTTTACTCCCTATCAGTGATAGAGAACGTATGAAGAGTTTACTCCCTATCAGTGATAGAGAACGTATGC
AGACTTTACTCCCTATCAGTGATAGAGAACGTATAAGGAGTTTACTCCCTATCAGTGATAGAGAACGTAT
GACCAGTTTACTCCCTATCAGTGATAGAGAACGTATCTACAGTTTACTCCCTATCAGTGATAGAGAACGT
ATATCCAGTTTACTCCCTATCAGTGATAGAGAACGTATAAGCTTTAGGCGTGTACGGTGGGCGCCTATAA
AAGCAGAGCTCGTTTAGTGAACCGTCAGATCGCCTGGAGCAATTCCACAACACTTTTGTCTTATACCAAC
TTTCCGTACCACTTCCTACCCTCGTAAAGAATTCCCACCATGAGCGAGCTGATTAAGGAGAACATGCACA
TGAAGCTGTACATGGAGGGCACCGTGGACAACCATCACTTCAAGTGCACATCCGAGGGCGAAGGCAAGCC
CTACGAGGGCACCCAGACCATGAGAATCAAGGTGGTCGAGGGCGGCCCTCTCCCCTTCGCCTTCGACATC
CTGGCTACTAGCTTCCTCTACGGCAGCAAGACCTTCATCAACCACACCCAGGGCATCCCCGACTTCTTCA
AGCAGTCCTTCCCTGAGGGCTTCACATGGGAGAGAGTCACCACATACGAAGACGGGGGCGTGCTGACCGC
TACCCAGGACACCAGCCTCCAGGACGGCTGCCTCATCTACAACGTCAAGATCAGAGGGGTGAACTTCACA
TCCAACGGCCCTGTGATGCAGAAGAAAACACTCGGCTGGGAGGCCTTCACCGAGACTCTGTATCCTGCTG
ACGGCGGCCTGGAAGGCAGAAACGACATGGCCCTGAAGCTCGTGGGCGGGAGCCATCTGATCGCAAACAT
CAAGACCACATATAGATCCAAGAAACCCGCTAAGAACCTCAAGATGCCTGGCGTCTACTATGTGGACTAC
AGACTGGAAAGAATCAAGGAGGCCAACAACGAGACCTACGTCGAGCAGCACGAGGTGGCAGTGGCCAGAT
ACTGCGACCTCCCTAGCAAACTGGGGCACAAGCTTAATTAAACGCGTGATTCGTCAGTAGGGTTGTAAAG
GTTTTTCTTTTCCTGAGAAAACAACCTTTTGTTTTCTCAGGTTTTGCTTTTTGGCCTTTCCCTAGCTTTA
AAAAAAAAAAAGCAAAACTCACCGAGGCAGTTCCATAGGATGGCAAGATCCTGGTATTGGTCTGCGAGGA
TCCTTTCTTTCTTTGAATTTCTACTAAGTGTAGATACTCGATTCAGTTAACAAGGGTAAATTTCTACTAA
GTGTAGATCGAGTTTTCTTTTTGTTTCTCGAGTTGTTTATTGCAGCTTATAATGGTTACAAATAAAGCAA
TAGCATCACAAATTTCACAAATAAAGCATTTTTTTCACTGCATTCTAGTTGTGGTTTGTCCAAACTCATC
AATGTATCTTATCATGTCTGGATCAACTGGATAACTCAAGCTAACCGACTAGTCTAGTTAAAAGTTTTGT
TACTTTATAGAAGAAATTTTGAGTTTTTGTTTTTTTTTAATAAATAAATAAACATAAATAAATTGTTTGT
TGAATTTATTATTAGTATGTAAGTGTAAATATAATAAAACTTAATATCTATTCAAATTAATAAATAAACC
TCGATATACAGACCGATAAAACACATGCGTCAATTTTACGCATGATTATCTTTAACGTACGTCACAATAT
GATTATCTTTCTAGGGTTAATCTAGTGTTTAAACGGCCGCTTAATTAATCCAGCTTTTGTTCCCTTTAGT
GAGGGTTAATTGCGCGCTTGGCGTAATCATGGTCATAGCTGTTTCCTGTGTGAAATTGTTATCCGCTCAC
AATTCCACACAACATACGAGCCGGAAGCATAAAGTGTAAAGCCTGGGGTGCCTAATGAGTGAGCTAACTC
ACATTAATTGCGTTGCGCTCACTGCCCGCTTTCCAGTCGGGAAACCTGTCGTGCCAGCTGCATTAATGAA
TCGGCCAACGCGCGGGGAGAGGCGGTTTGCGTATTGGGCGCTCTTCCGCTTCCTCGCTCACTGACTCGCT
GCGCTCGGTCGTTCGGCTGCGGCGAGCGGTATCAGCTCACTCAAAGGCGGTAATACGGTTATCCACAGAA
TCAGGGGATAACGCAGGAAAGAACATGTGAGCAAAAGGCCAGCAAAAGGCCAGGAACCGTAAAAAGGCCG
CGTTGCTGGCGTTTTTCCATAGGCTCCGCCCCCCTGACGAGCATCACAAAAATCGACGCTCAAGTCAGAG
GTGGCGAAACCCGACAGGACTATAAAGATACCAGGCGTTTCCCCCTGGAAGCTCCCTCGTGCGCTCTCCT
GTTCCGACCCTGCCGCTTACCGGATACCTGTCCGCCTTTCTCCCTTCGGGAAGCGTGGCGCTTTCTCATA
GCTCACGCTGTAGGTATCTCAGTTCGGTGTAGGTCGTTCGCTCCAAGCTGGGCTGTGTGCACGAACCCCC
CGTTCAGCCCGACCGCTGCGCCTTATCCGGTAACTATCGTCTTGAGTCCAACCCGGTAAGACACGACTTA
TCGCCACTGGCAGCAGCCACTGGTAACAGGATTAGCAGAGCGAGGTATGTAGGCGGTGCTACAGAGTTCT
TGAAGTGGTGGCCTAACTACGGCTACACTAGAAGAACAGTATTTGGTATCTGCGCTCTGCTGAAGCCAGT
TACCTTCGGAAAAAGAGTTGGTAGCTCTTGATCCGGCAAACAAACCACCGCTGGTAGCGGTGGTTTTTTT
GTTTGCAAGCAGCAGATTACGCGCAGAAAAAAAGGATCTCAAGAAGATCCTTTGATCTTTTCTACGGGGT
CTGACGCTCAGTGGAACGAAAACTCACGTTAAGGGATTTTGGTCATGAGATTATCAAAAAGGATCTTCAC
CTAGATCCTTTTAAATTAAAAATGAAGTTTTAAATCAATCTAAAGTATATATGAGTAAACTTGGTCTGAC
AGTTACCAATGCTTAATCAGTGAGGCACCTATCTCAGCGATCTGTCTATTTCGTTCATCCATAGTTGCCT
GACTCCCCGTCGTGTAGATAACTACGATACGGGAGGGCTTACCATCTGGCCCCAGTGCTGCAATGATACC
GCGAGACCCACGCTCACCGGCTCCAGATTTATCAGCAATAAACCAGCCAGCCGGAAGGGCCGAGCGCAGA
AGTGGTCCTGCAACTTTATCCGCCTCCATCCAGTCTATTAATTGTTGCCGGGAAGCTAGAGTAAGTAGTT
CGCCAGTTAATAGTTTGCGCAACGTTGTTGCCATTGCTACAGGCATCGTGGTGTCACGCTCGTCGTTTGG
TATGGCTTCATTCAGCTCCGGTTCCCAACGATCAAGGCGAGTTACATGATCCCCCATGTTGTGCAAAAAA
GCGGTTAGCTCCTTCGGTCCTCCGATCGTTGTCAGAAGTAAGTTGGCCGCAGTGTTATCACTCATGGTTA
TGGCAGCACTGCATAATTCTCTTACTGTCATGCCATCCGTAAGATGCTTTTCTGTGACTGGTGAGTACTC
AACCAAGTCATTCTGAGAATAGTGTATGCGGCGACCGAGTTGCTCTTGCCCGGCGTCAATACGGGATAAT
ACCGCGCCACATAGCAGAACTTTAAAAGTGCTCATCATTGGAAAACGTTCTTCGGGGCGAAAACTCTCAA
GGATCTTACCGCTGTTGAGATCCAGTTCGATGTAACCCACTCGTGCACCCAACTGATCTTCAGCATCTTT
TACTTTCACCAGCGTTTCTGGGTGAGCAAAAACAGGAAGGCAAAATGCCGCAAAAAAGGGAATAAGGGCG
ACACGGAAATGTTGAATACTCATACTCTTCCTTTTTCAATATTATTGAAGCATTTATCAGGGTTATTGTC
TCATGAGCGGATACATATTTGAATGTATTTAGAAAAATAAACAAATAGGGGTTCCGCGCACATTTCCCCG
AAAAGTGCCACCTAAATTGTAAGCGTTAATATTTTGTTAAAATTCGCGTTAAATTTTTGTTAAATCAGCT
CATTTTTTAACCAATAGGCCGAAATCGGCAAAATCCCTTATAAATCAAAAGAATAGACCGAGATAGGGT
[37 nt withheld, positions 4480-4516]
AAAGAACGTGGACTCCAACGTCAAAGG
[49 nt withheld, positions 4544-4592]
T
[91 nt withheld, positions 4594-4684]
G
[124 nt withheld, positions 4686-4809]
CCCATTCGCCATTCAGGCTGCGCAACTGTTGGGAAGGGCGATCGGTGCGGGCCTCTTCGCTATTACGCCA
GCTGGCGAAAGGGGGATGTGCTGCAAGGCGATTAAGTTGGGTAACGCCAGGGTTTTCCCAGTCACGACGT
TGTAAAACGACGGCCAGTGAGCGCGCGTAATACGACTCACTATAGGGCGAATTGGGGCGCGCCATTCTAG
A
Features (pLannotate 1.2.2; 15 found; start..end, strand, type, name):
    352..728     +  promoter       TRE3G promoter: 3rd-generation Tet-responsive promoter that can be activated by binding of Tet-On® 3G
    740..1438    +  CDS            TagBFP: TagBFP is a basic (constitutively fluorescent) blue fluorescent protein published in 2008, derived from Entacmaea quadricolor. It is reported to be a very rapidly-maturing monomer with very low acid sensitivity.
   1554..1607    -  CDS            KanR (fragment): aminoglycoside phosphotransferase; aph(3')-Ia; confers resistance to kanamycin
   1713..1844    +  polyA_signal   SV40 poly(A) signal: SV40 polyadenylation signal
   2163..2181    -  promoter       T3 promoter: promoter for bacteriophage T3 RNA polymerase
   2226..2242    -  protein_bind   lac operator: The lac repressor binds to the lac operator to inhibit transcription in E. coli. This inhibition can be relieved by adding lactose or isopropyl-β-D-thiogalactopyranoside (IPTG). lac repressor encoded by lacI
   2250..2280    -  promoter       lac promoter: promoter for the E. coli lac operon
   2295..2316    -  protein_bind   CAP binding site: CAP binding activates transcription in the presence of cAMP. E. coli catabolite activator protein
   2329..2421    -  CDS            lacI (fragment): lac repressor; lacI; The lac repressor binds to the lac operator to inhibit transcription in E. coli. This inhibition can be relieved by adding lactose or isopropyl-β-D-thiogalactopyranoside (IPTG).
   2604..3192    -  rep_origin     ori: high-copy-number ColE1/pMB1/pBR322/pUC origin of replication
   3363..4223    -  CDS            AmpR: β-lactamase; bla; confers resistance to ampicillin, carbenicillin, and related antibiotics
   4224..4328    -  promoter       AmpR promoter: bla
   4381..4809    -  rep_origin     f1 ori (sequence partly withheld): f1 bacteriophage origin of replication; arrow indicates direction of (+) strand synthesis
   4814..4969    -  CDS            lacZα (fragment): LacZα fragment of β-galactosidase; lacZ fragment
   4977..4995    +  promoter       T7 promoter: promoter for bacteriophage T7 RNA polymerase
