[The description below was written by a language model from this plasmid's Addgene catalogue record and pLannotate feature annotations shown in this document.]
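Description:
pSLQ11350 is a piggyBac (PB) transposon-type CRISPR plasmid for mammalian cells that places a Cas12a guide RNA under doxycycline-inducible control. Its purpose line reads PB-TRE3G-BFP-Triplex-crGFP*ABE3-SV40pA, and the annotated 5,020 nt sequence agrees with that layout. A TRE3G promoter, which is activated when the Tet-On 3G transactivator binds, drives a TagBFP coding sequence. This is followed by an interval of roughly 270 nt before an SV40 polyadenylation signal. The annotation tool does not label the Triplex element or the crGFP* guide; the only hit in that interval is a short "KanR fragment" on the opposite strand, probably a spurious match. The piggyBac terminal repeats implied by the backbone name are also not annotated, so their positions cannot be confirmed from the table.

In designs of this kind, a Pol II transcript encodes a fluorescent protein followed by a stabilising RNA triplex and a Cas12a crRNA. Cas12a can process its own guide out of the transcript, while the triplex protects the upstream mRNA once the poly(A) tail has been cut away. BFP therefore reports promoter activity at the same time as the guide is produced. The guide name and the associated publication on signal recording with Cas12a base editors suggest that crGFP* directs an adenine base editor to a GFP-derived reporter target. The record does not spell out the exact target or the meaning of "ABE3".

The bacterial portion is a pBluescript-like backbone with a high-copy ColE1/pUC origin, an f1 origin, AmpR with its own promoter for ampicillin selection, remnants of lacZα and lac regulatory sequences, and flanking T3 and T7 promoters. No mammalian selection marker is annotated.
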