Addgene plasmid #183207: pSLQ11350
Purpose: PB-TRE3G-BFP-Triplex-crGFP*ABE3-SV40pA
Depositing lab: Stanley Qi. Depositing organization: Stanford University. Publication: Scalable biological signal recording in mammalian cells using Cas12a base editors. Kempton HR, Love KS, Guo LY, Qi LS. Nat Chem Biol. 2022 May 30. pii: 10.1038/s41589-022-01034-2. doi: 10.1038/s41589-022-01034-2. PubMed 35637351.
Backbone
  Vector backbone: PB
  Vector type: CRISPR
Growth in bacteria
  Bacterial resistance: Ampicillin, 100 μg/mL
  Growth temperature: 37°C
  Growth strain: NEB Stable
  Copy number: Unknown
Gene/Insert
  Gene/Insert name: Cas12 Guide (crGFP*)
Terms and licenses: Academic/Nonprofit Terms; Industry Terms: Not Available to Industry
How to cite: pSLQ11350 was a gift from Stanley Qi (Addgene plasmid # 183207 ; http://n2t.net/addgene:183207 ; RRID:Addgene_183207)
